>Addgene plasmid #164645 | Δ1-60MEK1C218C222 | addgene full sequence | sequence record 329217 | Addgene NGS Result
CGTAGAGGATCGAGATCTCGATCCCGCGAAATTAATACGACTCACTATAGGGGAATTGTGAGCGGATAAC
AATTCCCCTCTAGAAATAATTTTGTTTAACCTTAAGAAGGAGATATACTATGGAACTGAAAGATGACGAT
TTCGAAAAAATCAGTGAACTGGGCGCCGGTAACGGCGGTGTGGTTTTTAAAGTCAGCCATAAACCGTCTG
GTCTGGTGATGGCACGTAAACTGATTCACCTGGAAATCAAACCGGCTATTCGTAACCAGATTATCCGCGA
ACTGCAAGTGCTGCATGAATGCAATTCTCCGTATATTGTTGGCTTTTATGGTGCGTTCTACAGTGACGGC
GAAATTTCCATCTGTATGGAACACATGGACGGCGGTAGCCTGGATCAGGTTCTGAAAAAAGCAGGCCGTA
TCCCGGAACAAATTCTGGGTAAAGTCTCTATTGCTGTGATCAAAGGCCTGACGTACCTGCGTGAAAAACA
TAAAATCATGCACCGCGATGTGAAACCGTCAAACATCCTGGTTAATTCGCGCGGTGAAATTAAACTGTGC
GACTTTGGCGTTAGCGGTCAGCTGATTGATTGTATGGCGAACTGCTTCGTCGGCACCCGTAGTTATATGT
CCCCGGAACGCCTGCAGGGTACGCATTACTCAGTGCAATCGGATATCTGGTCAATGGGCCTGTCGCTGGT
TGAAATGGCCGTTGGTCGTTATCCGATTCCGCCGCCGGACGCCAAAGAACTGGAACTGATGTTTGGCTCT
CAGGTTGAAGGTGATGCGGCCGAAACCCCGCCGCGTCCGCGTACCCCGGGTCGTCCGCTGAGCTCTTATG
GTATGGACAGCCGTCCGCCGATGGCAATCTTCGAACTGCTGGATTACATTGTGAATGAACCGCCGCCAAA
ACTGCCGAGCGGCGTGTTTAGCCTGGAATTTCAGGACTTCGTCAACAAATGTCTGATCAAAAATCCGGCA
GAACGTGCTGATCTGAAACAACTGATGGTCCACGCTTTTATTAAACGCTCCGACGCGGAAGAAGTGGATT
TCGCCGGTTGGCTGTCTTCGACCATTGGCCTGAATGCGCACCATCATCACCACCATTGAGGATCCGAATT
CGAGCTCCGTCGACAAGCTTGCGGCCGCACTCGAGCACCACCACCACCACCACTGAGATCCGGCTGCTAA
CAAAGCCCGAAAGGAAGCTGAGTTGGCTGCTGCCACCGCTGAGCAATAACTAGCATAACCCCTTGGGGCC
TCTAAACGGGTCTTGAGGGGTTTTTTGCTGAAAGGAGGAACTATATCCGGATTGGCGAATGGG
[124 nt withheld, positions 1324-1447]
C
[91 nt withheld, positions 1449-1539]
A
[49 nt withheld, positions 1541-1589]
CCTTTGACGTTGGAGTCCACGTTCTTT
[37 nt withheld, positions 1617-1653]
ACCCTATCTCGGTCTATTCTTTTGATTTATAAGGGATTTTGCCGATTTCGGCCTATTGGTTAAAAAATGA
GCTGATTTAACAAAAATTTAACGCGAATTTTAACAAAATATTAACGCTTACAATTTAGGTGGCACTTTTC
GGGGAAATGTGCGCGGAACCCCTATTTGTTTATTTTTCTAAATACATTCAAATATGTATCCGCTCATGAA
TTAATTCTTAGAAAAACTCATCGAGCATCAAATGAAACTGCAATTTATTCATATCAGGATTATCAATACC
ATATTTTTGAAAAAGCCGTTTCTGTAATGAAGGAGAAAACTCACCGAGGCAGTTCCATAGGATGGCAAGA
TCCTGGTATCGGTCTGCGATTCCGACTCGTCCAACATCAATACAACCTATTAATTTCCCCTCGTCAAAAA
TAAGGTTATCAAGTGAGAAATCACCATGAGTGACGACTGAATCCGGTGAGAATGGCAAAAGTTTATGCAT
TTCTTTCCAGACTTGTTCAACAGGCCAGCCATTACGCTCGTCATCAAAATCACTCGCATCAACCAAACCG
TTATTCATTCGTGATTGCGCCTGAGCGAGACGAAATACGCGATCGCTGTTAAAAGGACAATTACAAACAG
GAATCGAATGCAACCGGCGCAGGAACACTGCCAGCGCATCAACAATATTTTCACCTGAATCAGGATATTC
TTCTAATACCTGGAATGCTGTTTTCCCGGGGATCGCAGTGGTGAGTAACCATGCATCATCAGGAGTACGG
ATAAAATGCTTGATGGTCGGAAGAGGCATAAATTCCGTCAGCCAGTTTAGTCTGACCATCTCATCTGTAA
CATCATTGGCAACGCTACCTTTGCCATGTTTCAGAAACAACTCTGGCGCATCGGGCTTCCCATACAATCG
ATAGATTGTCGCACCTGATTGCCCGACATTATCGCGAGCCCATTTATACCCATATAAATCAGCATCCATG
TTGGAATTTAATCGCGGCCTAGAGCAAGACGTTTCCCGTTGAATATGGCTCATAACACCCCTTGTATTAC
TGTTTATGTAAGCAGACAGTTTTATTGTTCATGACCAAAATCCCTTAACGTGAGTTTTCGTTCCACTGAG
CGTCAGACCCCGTAGAAAAGATCAAAGGATCTTCTTGAGATCCTTTTTTTCTGCGCGTAATCTGCTGCTT
GCAAACAAAAAAACCACCGCTACCAGCGGTGGTTTGTTTGCCGGATCAAGAGCTACCAACTCTTTTTCCG
AAGGTAACTGGCTTCAGCAGAGCGCAGATACCAAATACTGTCCTTCTAGTGTAGCCGTAGTTAGGCCACC
ACTTCAAGAACTCTGTAGCACCGCCTACATACCTCGCTCTGCTAATCCTGTTACCAGTGGCTGCTGCCAG
TGGCGATAAGTCGTGTCTTACCGGGTTGGACTCAAGACGATAGTTACCGGATAAGGCGCAGCGGTCGGGC
TGAACGGGGGGTTCGTGCACACAGCCCAGCTTGGAGCGAACGACCTACACCGAACTGAGATACCTACAGC
GTGAGCTATGAGAAAGCGCCACGCTTCCCGAAGGGAGAAAGGCGGACAGGTATCCGGTAAGCGGCAGGGT
CGGAACAGGAGAGCGCACGAGGGAGCTTCCAGGGGGAAACGCCTGGTATCTTTATAGTCCTGTCGGGTTT
CGCCACCTCTGACTTGAGCGTCGATTTTTGTGATGCTCGTCAGGGGGGCGGAGCCTATGGAAAAACGCCA
GCAACGCGGCCTTTTTACGGTTCCTGGCCTTTTGCTGGCCTTTTGCTCACATGTTCTTTCCTGCGTTATC
CCCTGATTCTGTGGATAACCGTATTACCGCCTTTGAGTGAGCTGATACCGCTCGCCGCAGCCGAACGACC
GAGCGCAGCGAGTCAGTGAGCGAGGAAGCGGAAGAGCGCCTGATGCGGTATTTTCTCCTTACGCATCTGT
GCGGTATTTCACACCGCAATGGTGCACTCTCAGTACAATCTGCTCTGATGCCGCATAGTTAAGCCAGTAT
ACACTCCGCTATCGCTACGTGACTGGGTCATGGCTGCGCCCCGACACCCGCCAACACCCGCTGACGCGCC
CTGACGGGCTTGTCTGCTCCCGGCATCCGCTTACAGACAAGCTGTGACCGTCTCCGGGAGCTGCATGTGT
CAGAGGTTTTCACCGTCATCACCGAAACGCGCGAGGCAGCTGCGGTAAAGCTCATCAGCGTGGTCGTGAA
GCGATTCACAGATGTCTGCCTGTTCATCCGCGTCCAGCTCGTTGAGTTTCTCCAGAAGCGTTAATGTCTG
GCTTCTGATAAAGCGGGCCATGTTAAGGGCGGTTTTTTCCTGTTTGGTCACTGATGCCTCCGTGTAAGGG
GGATTTCTGTTCATGGGGGTAATGATACCGATGAAACGAGAGAGGATGCTCACGATACGGGTTACTGATG
ATGAACATGCCCGGTTACTGGAACGTTGTGAGGGTAAACAACTGGCGGTATGGATGCGGCGGGACCAGAG
AAAAATCACTCAGGGTCAATGCCAGCGCTTCGTTAATACAGATGTAGGTGTTCCACAGGGTAGCCAGCAG
CATCCTGCGATGCAGATCCGGAACATAATGGTGCAGGGCGCTGACTTCCGCGTTTCCAGACTTTACGAAA
CACGGAAACCGAAGACCATTCATGTTGTTGCTCAGGTCGCAGACGTTTTGCAGCAGCAGTCGCTTCACGT
TCGCTCGCGTATCGGTGATTCATTCTGCTAACCAGTAAGGCAACCCCGCCAGCCTAGCCGGGTCCTCAAC
GACAGGAGCACGATCATGCGCACCCGTGGGGCCGCCATGCCGGCGATAATGGCCTGCTTCTCGCCGAAAC
GTTTGGTGGCGGGACCAGTGACGAAGGCTTGAGCGAGGGCGTGCAAGATTCCGAATACCGCAAGCGACAG
GCCGATCATCGTCGCGCTCCAGCGAAAGCGGTCCTCGCCGAAAATGACCCAGAGCGCTGCCGGCACCTGT
CCTACGAGTTGCATGATAAAGAAGACAGTCATAAGTGCGGCGACGATAGTCATGCCCCGCGCCCACCGGA
AGGAGCTGACTGGGTTGAAGGCTCTCAAGGGCATCGGTCGAGATCCCGGTGCCTAATGAGTGAGCTAACT
TACATTAATTGCGTTGCGCTCACTGCCCGCTTTCCAGTCGGGAAACCTGTCGTGCCAGCTGCATTAATGA
ATCGGCCAACGCGCGGGGAGAGGCGGTTTGCGTATTGGGCGCCAGGGTGGTTTTTCTTTTCACCAGTGAG
ACGGGCAACAGCTGATTGCCCTTCACCGCCTGGCCCTGAGAGAGTTGCAGCAAGCGGTCCACGCTGGTTT
GCCCCAGCAGGCGAAAATCCTGTTTGATGGTGGTTAACGGCGGGATATAACATGAGCTGTCTTCGGTATC
GTCGTATCCCACTACCGAGATATCCGCACCAACGCGCAGCCCGGACTCGGTAATGGCGCGCATTGCGCCC
AGCGCCATCTGATCGTTGGCAACCAGCATCGCAGTGGGAACGATGCCCTCATTCAGCATTTGCATGGTTT
GTTGAAAACCGGACATGGCACTCCAGTCGCCTTCCCGTTCCGCTATCGGCTGAATTTGATTGCGAGTGAG
ATATTTATGCCAGCCAGCCAGACGCAGACGCGCCGAGACAGAACTTAATGGGCCCGCTAACAGCGCGATT
TGCTGGTGACCCAATGCGACCAGATGCTCCACGCCCAGTCGCGTACCGTCTTCATGGGAGAAAATAATAC
TGTTGATGGGTGTCTGGTCAGAGACATCAAGAAATAACGCCGGAACATTAGTGCAGGCAGCTTCCACAGC
AATGGCATCCTGGTCATCCAGCGGATAGTTAATGATCAGCCCACTGACGCGTTGCGCGAGAAGATTGTGC
ACCGCCGCTTTACAGGCTTCGACGCCGCTTCGTTCTACCATCGACACCACCACGCTGGCACCCAGTTGAT
CGGCGCGAGATTTAATCGCCGCGACAATTTGCGACGGCGCGTGCAGGGCCAGACTGGAGGTGGCAACGCC
AATCAGCAACGACTGTTTGCCCGCCAGTTGTTGTGCCACGCGGTTGGGAATGTAATTCAGCTCCGCCATC
GCCGCTTCCACTTTTTCCCGCGTTTTCGCAGAAACGTGGCTGGCCTGGTTCACCACGCGGGAAACGGTCT
GATAAGAGACACCGGCATACTCTGCGACATCGTATAACGTTACTGGTTTCACATTCACCACCCTGAATTG
ACTCTCTTCCGGGCGCTATCATGCCATACCGCGAAAGGTTTTGCGCCATTCGATGGTGTCCGGGATCTCG
ACGCTCTCCCTTATGCGACTCCTGCATTAGGAAGCAGCCCAGTAGTAGGTTGAGGCCGTTGAGCACCGCC
GCCGCAAGGAATGGTGCATGCAAGGAGATGGCGCCCAACAGTCCCCCGGCCACGGGGCCTGCCACCATAC
CCACGCCGAAACAAGCGCTCATGAGCCCGAAGTGGCGAGCCCGATCTTCCCCATCGGTGATGTCGGCGAT
ATAGGCGCCAGCAACCGCACCTGTGGCGCCGGTGATGCCGGCCACGATGCGTCCGG
Features (pLannotate 1.2.2; 19 found; start..end, strand, type, name):
     33..51      +  promoter       T7 promoter: promoter for bacteriophage T7 RNA polymerase
     52..76      +  protein_bind   lac operator: The lac repressor binds to the lac operator to inhibit transcription in E. coli. This inhibition can be relieved by adding lactose or isopropyl-β-D-thiogalactopyranoside (IPTG). lac repressor encoded by lacI
     91..113     +  RBS            RBS: efficient ribosome binding site from bacteriophage T7 gene 10 (Olins and Rangwala, 1989)
    123..1085    +  CDS            MAP2K1 (fragment): MP2K1_HUMAN - Also known as MEK1, PRKMK1. Experimental evidence at protein level: Swiss-Prot protein existence level 1. Dual specificity protein kinase which acts as an essential component of the MAP kinase signal transduction pathway. Binding of extracellular ligands such as growth factors, cytokines and hormones to their cell-surface receptors activates RAS and this initiates RAF1 activation. RAF1 then further activates the dual-specificity protein kinases MAP2K1/MEK1 and MAP2K2/MEK2. Both MAP2K1/MEK1 and MAP2K2/MEK2 function specifically in the MAPK/ERK cascade, and catalyze the concomitant
   1156..1173    +  CDS            9xHis (fragment): 9xHis affinity tag
   1183..1232    +  CDS            SET1 (fragment): solubility-enhancement tag derived from T7 phage gene 10B
   1240..1287    +  terminator     T7 terminator: transcription terminator for bacteriophage T7 RNA polymerase
   1324..1752    +  rep_origin     f1 ori (sequence partly withheld): f1 bacteriophage origin of replication; arrow indicates direction of (+) strand synthesis
   1805..1862    +  promoter       AmpR promoter (fragment): bla
   1871..2686    -  CDS            KanR: aminoglycoside phosphotransferase; aph(3')-Ia; confers resistance to kanamycin in bacteria or G418 (Geneticin®) in eukaryotes
   2808..3396    +  rep_origin     ori: high-copy-number ColE1/pMB1/pBR322/pUC origin of replication
   3582..3721    -  misc_feature   bom: basis of mobility region from pBR322
   3823..4014    -  CDS            rop: Rop protein, which maintains plasmids at low copy number; rop
   4031..4411    +  CDS            YPB1_ECOLX: Protein predicted: Swiss-Prot protein existence level 4. From Escherichia coli.
   4483..4774    -  CDS            TcR (fragment): tetracycline efflux protein; tet; confers resistance to tetracycline
   4789..4810    -  protein_bind   CAP binding site: CAP binding activates transcription in the presence of cAMP. E. coli catabolite activator protein
   4823..5905    -  CDS            lacI: lac repressor; lacI; The lac repressor binds to the lac operator to inhibit transcription in E. coli. This inhibition can be relieved by adding lactose or isopropyl-β-D-thiogalactopyranoside (IPTG).
   5906..5983    -  promoter       lacI promoter: lacI
   5991..11      -  CDS            TcR (fragment) (across the origin): tetracycline efflux protein; tet; confers resistance to tetracycline
