[The description below was written by a language model from this plasmid's Addgene catalogue record and pLannotate feature annotations shown in this document.]
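Description:
Δ1-60MEK1C218C222 is a bacterial expression plasmid built on the pET28a backbone for producing a His6-tagged, truncated and mutated form of human MEK1 (MAP2K1, mitogen-activated protein kinase kinase 1) in E. coli. It is selected with kanamycin through the aph(3')-Ia gene and replicates from a pBR322-type origin. The backbone also carries the bom region and rop, which keeps copy number low, as the record states, along with an f1 origin. Short hits to tetracycline resistance, an AmpR promoter fragment and a T7 gene 10-derived tag are fragmentary annotations of ordinary backbone sequence rather than functional elements.

The roughly 990 bp insert sits downstream of a T7 promoter with an adjacent lac operator and the T7 gene 10 ribosome binding site, and is followed by the T7 terminator. The plasmid-borne lacI gene supplies repressor, so transcription requires a host that provides T7 RNA polymerase and is inducible with IPTG. The coding sequence lacks residues 1-60 at the N-terminus and a short stretch of C-terminal residues, and it carries the substitutions S218C, S222C, C277S and C376S. Ser218 and Ser222 are the activation-loop sites normally phosphorylated by RAF, so the design places cysteines at these positions and removes two native cysteines. The record does not spell out the rationale. However, the associated publication concerns dehydroamino acids arising at phosphorylated sites and their modification with glutathione by LanCL enzymes, so these cysteines may serve as handles for site-specific chemical modification. The histidine tag lies C-terminal to the insert, matching a His-tag annotation a short distance downstream of the MEK1 fragment, and allows metal-affinity purification.
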