Addgene plasmid #164645: Δ1-60MEK1C218C222
Purpose: Bacterial expression plasmid for His6-ΔMEK1C218C222
Depositing lab: Ben Davis. Depositing organization: University of Oxford. Publication: LanCLs add glutathione to dehydroamino acids generated at phosphorylated sites in the proteome. Lai KY, Galan SRG, Zeng Y, Zhou TH, He C, Raj R, Riedl J, Liu S, Chooi KP, Garg N, Zeng M, Jones LH, Hutchings GJ, Mohammed S, Nair SK, Chen J, Davis BG, van der Donk WA. Cell. 2021 Apr 27. pii: S0092-8674(21)00436-0. doi: 10.1016/j.cell.2021.04.001. PubMed 33932340.
Backbone
  Vector backbone: pET28a
  Vector type: Bacterial Expression
Growth in bacteria
  Bacterial resistance: Kanamycin, 50 μg/mL
  Growth temperature: 37°C
  Growth strain: DH5alpha
  Copy number: Low Copy
Gene/Insert
  Gene/Insert name: N-terminal truncated mitogen-activated protein kinase kinase 1 (alt name: MAP2K1, MAPKK1, MEK1)
  Species: H. sapiens (human)
  Insert size (bp): 990
  Mutation: S218C/S222C/C277S/C376S; residues 1-60 at N-terminus were truncated; C-terminal residues QPSTPTHAAGV were deleted.
  Entrez Gene: MAP2K1 (a.k.a. CFC3, MAPKK1, MEK1, MEL, MKK1, PRKMK1)
  Promoter: T7
  Tag / fusion protein: His6-tag (C terminal on insert)
  Cloning method: Restriction Enzyme; 5′ cloning site NcoI (destroyed during cloning); 3′ cloning site BamHI (not destroyed)
  Sequencing primers: 5′ TAATACGACTCACTATAGGG; 3′ GCTAGTTATTGCTCAGCGG
Resource information
  A portion of this plasmid was derived from a plasmid made by: Genscript.
Terms and licenses: Academic/Nonprofit Terms; Industry Terms: Not Available to Industry
How to cite: Δ1-60MEK1C218C222 was a gift from Ben Davis (Addgene plasmid # 164645 ; http://n2t.net/addgene:164645 ; RRID:Addgene_164645)
