>Addgene plasmid #164645 | Δ1-60MEK1C218C222 | depositor partial sequence | sequence record 319628 | Δ1-60MEK1C218C222 sequence 990 bps
ATGGAACTGAAAGATGACNNTTTCGAAAAAATCAGTGAACTGGGCGCCGGTAACGGCGGTGTGGTTTTTA
AAGTCAGCCATAAACCGTCTGGTCTGGTGATGGCACGTAAACTGATTCACCTGGAAATCAAACCGGCTAT
TCGTAACCAGATTATCCGCGAACTGCAAGTGCTGCATGAATGCAATTCTCCGTATATTGTTGGCTTTTAT
GGTGCGTTCTACAGTGACGGCGAAATTTCCATCTGTATGGAACACATGGACGGCGGTAGCCTGGATCAGG
TTCTGAAAAAAGCAGGCCGTATCCCGGAACAAATTCTGGGTAAAGTCTCTATTGCTGTGATCAAAGGCCT
GACGTACCTGCGTGAAAAACATAAAATCATGCACCGCGATGTGAAACCGTCAAACATCCTGGTTAATTCG
CGCGGTGAAATTAAACTGTGCGACTTTGGCGTTAGCGGTCAGCTGATTGATTGTATGGCGAACTGCTTCG
TCGGCACCCGTAGTTATATGTCCCCGGAACGCCTGCAGGGTACGCATTACTCAGTGCAATCGGATATCTG
GTCAATGGGCCTGTCGCTGGTTGAAATGGCCGTTGGTCGTTATCCGATTCCGCCGCCGGACGCCAAAGAA
CTGGAACTGATGTTTGGCTCTCAGGTTGAAGGTGATGCGGCCGAAACCCCGCCGCGTCCGCGTACCCCGG
GTCGTCCGCTGAGCTCTTATGGTATGGACAGCCGTCCGCCGATGGCAATCTTCGAACTGCTGGATTACAT
TGTGAATGAACCGCCGCCAAAACTGCCGAGCGGCGTGTTTAGCCTGGAATTTCAGGACTTCGTCAACAAA
TGTCTGATCAAAAATCCGGCAGAACGTGCTGATCTGAAACAACTGATGGTCCACGCTTTTATTAAACGCT
CCGACGCGGAAGAAGTGGATTTCGCCGGTTGGCTGTCTTCGACCATTGGCCTGAATGCGCACCATCATCA
CCACCATTGA
